Addgene plasmid #10956: pcDNA3.1 NM23-H1
Depositing lab: Patricia Steeg. Publication: Evidence for a novel gene associated with low tumor metastatic potential. Steeg PS, Bevilacqua G, Kopper L, Thorgeirsson UP, Talmadge JE, Liotta LA, Sobel ME. J Natl Cancer Inst. 1988 Apr 6. 80(3):200-4. 10.1093/jnci/80.3.200 PubMed 3346912.
Backbone
  Vector backbone: pcDNA3
  Backbone manufacturer: Invitrogen
  Backbone size w/o insert (bp): 5400
  Vector type: Mammalian Expression
  Selectable markers: Neomycin (select with G418)
Growth in bacteria
  Bacterial resistance: Ampicillin, 100 μg/mL
  Growth temperature: 37°C
  Growth strain: DH5alpha
  Copy number: High Copy
Gene/Insert
  Gene/Insert name: NM23
  Species: H. sapiens (human)
  Insert size (bp): 500
  Entrez Gene: NME1 (a.k.a. AWD, GAAD, NB, NBS, NDK1, NDKA, NDPK A, NDPK-A, NDPKA, NM23, NM23-H1)
  Cloning method: Restriction Enzyme; 5′ cloning site BamHI (not destroyed); 3′ cloning site BamHI (not destroyed)
  Sequencing primers: 5′ T7
Terms and licenses: Academic/Nonprofit Terms; Industry Terms: Not Available to Industry
How to cite: pcDNA3.1 NM23-H1 was a gift from Patricia Steeg (Addgene plasmid # 10956 ; http://n2t.net/addgene:10956 ; RRID:Addgene_10956)
