[The description below was written by a language model from this plasmid's Addgene catalogue record and pLannotate feature annotations shown in this document.]
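Description:
pcDNA3.1 NM23-H1 is a mammalian expression plasmid carrying the human NM23-H1 coding sequence (gene symbol NME1, also known as NDPK-A) in an Invitrogen pcDNA3-type backbone. The catalogue lists the backbone as pcDNA3 although the plasmid name says pcDNA3.1. It is propagated in E. coli as a high-copy plasmid through a ColE1/pUC-type origin, with ampicillin selection provided by the β-lactamase gene and its own promoter. An f1 origin is also present, which in principle allows single-stranded DNA production. The annotated sequence record is about 5.9 kb, consistent with a backbone of roughly 5.4 kb plus an insert of roughly 500 bp.

The NME1 open reading frame was cloned as a BamHI fragment, with BamHI sites retained at both ends. It lies in the sense orientation downstream of the human cytomegalovirus immediate-early enhancer and promoter and upstream of the bovine growth hormone polyadenylation signal, giving strong constitutive expression in transfected mammalian cells. A T7 promoter between the CMV promoter and the insert serves as a sequencing primer site and could support in vitro transcription. No epitope tag or reporter fusion is annotated, so the protein appears to be expressed untagged. A separate cassette, with the SV40 early promoter driving the neomycin phosphotransferase gene and ending in an SV40 polyadenylation signal, permits G418 selection of stable transfectants. Short annotated fragments such as an HIV-1 LTR piece, ble, lacI and bom are probably backbone remnants or partial annotation matches rather than functional elements.

NME1 encodes a nucleoside diphosphate kinase, and the associated publication links the gene to low tumor metastatic potential. The plasmid is therefore suited to transient or stable overexpression of NM23-H1 in studies of its cellular function.
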