Features (pLannotate 1.2.2; 20 found; start..end, strand, type, name):
     28..80      -  misc_feature   bom (fragment): basis of mobility region from pBR322
    235..614     +  enhancer       CMV enhancer: human cytomegalovirus immediate early enhancer
    615..818     +  promoter       CMV promoter: human cytomegalovirus (CMV) immediate early promoter
    814..847     +  LTR            5' LTR (truncated) (fragment): truncated 5' long terminal repeat (LTR) from HIV-1
    863..881     +  promoter       T7 promoter: promoter for bacteriophage T7 RNA polymerase
    946..1401    +  CDS            NME1: NDKA_HUMAN - Also known as NDPKA, NM23. Experimental evidence at protein level: Swiss-Prot protein existence level 1. Major role in the synthesis of nucleoside triphosphates other than ATP. The ATP gamma phosphate is transferred to the NDP beta phosphate via a ping-pong mechanism, using a phosphorylated active-site intermediate. Possesses nucleoside-diphosphate kinase, serine/threonine-specific protein kinase, geranyl and farnesyl pyrophosphate kinase, histidine protein kinase and 3'-5' exonuclease activities. Involved in cell proliferation, differentiation and development, signal transduction
   1509..1733    +  polyA_signal   bGH poly(A) signal: bovine growth hormone polyadenylation signal
   1737..1758    +  promoter       SV40 promoter (fragment): SV40 enhancer and early promoter
   1779..2207    +  rep_origin     f1 ori (sequence partly withheld): f1 bacteriophage origin of replication; arrow indicates direction of (+) strand synthesis
   2221..2550    +  promoter       SV40 promoter: SV40 enhancer and early promoter
   2617..3408    +  CDS            neo: KKA2_KLEPN - Also known as kan, nptII. Experimental evidence at protein level: Swiss-Prot protein existence level 1. Resistance to kanamycin, neomycin, paromomycin, ribostamycin, butirosin and gentamicin B. From Klebsiella pneumoniae.
   3432..3590    +  CDS            ble (fragment): BLE_KLEPN - Experimental evidence at protein level: Swiss-Prot protein existence level 1. Binding protein with a strong affinity to the bleomycin family of antibiotics. Binds to CL990; an antimitotic-antibiotic compound. From Klebsiella pneumoniae.
   3585..3706    +  polyA_signal   SV40 poly(A) signal: SV40 polyadenylation signal
   3779..3795    -  protein_bind   lac operator: The lac repressor binds to the lac operator to inhibit transcription in E. coli. This inhibition can be relieved by adding lactose or isopropyl-β-D-thiogalactopyranoside (IPTG). lac repressor encoded by lacI
   3803..3833    -  promoter       lac promoter: promoter for the E. coli lac operon
   3848..3869    -  protein_bind   CAP binding site: CAP binding activates transcription in the presence of cAMP. E. coli catabolite activator protein
   3882..3974    -  CDS            lacI (fragment): lac repressor; lacI; The lac repressor binds to the lac operator to inhibit transcription in E. coli. This inhibition can be relieved by adding lactose or isopropyl-β-D-thiogalactopyranoside (IPTG).
   4157..4742    -  rep_origin     ori: high-copy-number ColE1/pMB1/pBR322/pUC origin of replication
   4913..5773    -  CDS            AmpR: β-lactamase; bla; confers resistance to ampicillin, carbenicillin, and related antibiotics
   5774..5878    -  promoter       AmpR promoter: bla
>Addgene plasmid #10956 | pcDNA3.1 NM23-H1 | depositor full sequence | sequence record 6820 | Author sequence
GACGGATCGGGAGATCTCCCGATCCCCTATGGTGCACTCTCAGTACAATCTGCTCTGATGCCGCATAGTT
AAGCCAGTATCTGCTCCCTGCTTGTGTGTTGGAGGTCGCTGAGTAGTGCGCGAGCAAAATTTAAGCTACA
ACAAGGCAAGGCTTGACCGACAATTGCATGAAGAATCTGCTTAGGGTTAGGCGTTTTGCGCTGCTTCGCG
ATGTACGGGCCAGATATACGCGTTGACATTGATTATTGACTAGTTATTAATAGTAATCAATTACGGGGTC
ATTAGTTCATAGCCCATATATGGAGTTCCGCGTTACATAACTTACGGTAAATGGCCCGCCTGGCTGACCG
CCCAACGACCCCCGCCCATTGACGTCAATAATGACGTATGTTCCCATAGTAACGCCAATAGGGACTTTCC
ATTGACGTCAATGGGTGGAGTATTTACGGTAAACTGCCCACTTGGCAGTACATCAAGTGTATCATATGCC
AAGTACGCCCCCTATTGACGTCAATGACGGTAAATGGCCCGCCTGGCATTATGCCCAGTACATGACCTTA
TGGGACTTTCCTACTTGGCAGTACATCTACGTATTAGTCATCGCTATTACCATGGTGATGCGGTTTTGGC
AGTACATCAATGGGCGTGGATAGCGGTTTGACTCACGGGGATTTCCAAGTCTCCACCCCATTGACGTCAA
TGGGAGTTTGTTTTGGCACCAAAATCAACGGGACTTTCCAAAATGTCGTAACAACTCCGCCCCATTGACG
CAAATGGGCGGTAGGCGTGTACGGTGGGAGGTCTATATAAGCAGAGCTCTCTGGCTAACTAGAGAACCCA
CTGCTTACTGGCTTATCGAAATTAATACGACTCACTATAGGGAGACCCAAGCTGGCTAGCGTTTAAACTT
AAGCTTGGTACCGAGCTCGGATCCTGGAAGGAACCATGGCCAACTGTGAGCGTACCTTCATTGCGATCAA
ACCAGATGGGGTCCAGCGGGGTCTTGTGGGAGAGATTATCAAGCGTTTTGAGCAGAAAGGATTCCGCCTT
GTTGGTCTGAAATTCATGCAAGCTTCCGAAGATCTTCTCAAGGAACACTACGTTGACCTGAAGGACCGTC
CATTCTTTGCCGGCCTGGTGAAATACATGCACTCAGGGCCGGTAGTTGCCATGGTCTGGGAGGGGCTGAA
TGTGGTGAAGACGGGCCGAGTCATGCTCGGGGAGACCAACCCTGCAGACTCCAAGCCTGGGACCATCCGT
GGAGACTTCTGCATACAAGTTGGCAGGAACATTATACATGGCAGTGATTCTGTGGAGAGTGCAGAGAAGG
AGATCGGCTTGTGGTTTCACCCTGAGGAACTGGTAGATTACACGAGCTGTGCTCAGAACTGGATCTATGA
ATGACAGGAGGATCCACTAGTCCAGTGTGGTGGAATTCTGCAGATATCCAGCACAGTGGCGGCCGCTCGA
GTCTAGAGGGCCCGTTTAAACCCGCTGATCAGCCTCGACTGTGCCTTCTAGTTGCCAGCCATCTGTTGTT
TGCCCCTCCCCCGTGCCTTCCTTGACCCTGGAAGGTGCCACTCCCACTGTCCTTTCCTAATAAAATGAGG
AAATTGCATCGCATTGTCTGAGTAGGTGTCATTCTATTCTGGGGGGTGGGGTGGGGCAGGACAGCAAGGG
GGAGGATTGGGAAGACAATAGCAGGCATGCTGGGGATGCGGTGGGCTCTATGGCTTCTGAGGCGGAAAGA
ACCAGCTGGGGCTCTAGGGGGTATCCCC
[124 nt withheld, positions 1779-1902]
C
[91 nt withheld, positions 1904-1994]
A
[49 nt withheld, positions 1996-2044]
CCTTTGACGTTGGAGTCCACGTTCTTT
[37 nt withheld, positions 2072-2108]
ACCCTATCTCGGTCTATTCTTTTGATTTATAAGGGATTTTGCCGATTTCGGCCTATTGGTTAAAAAATGA
GCTGATTTAACAAAAATTTAACGCGAATTAATTCTGTGGAATGTGTGTCAGTTAGGGTGTGGAAAGTCCC
CAGGCTCCCCAGCAGGCAGAAGTATGCAAAGCATGCATCTCAATTAGTCAGCAACCAGGTGTGGAAAGTC
CCCAGGCTCCCCAGCAGGCAGAAGTATGCAAAGCATGCATCTCAATTAGTCAGCAACCATAGTCCCGCCC
CTAACTCCGCCCATCCCGCCCCTAACTCCGCCCAGTTCCGCCCATTCTCCGCCCCATGGCTGACTAATTT
TTTTTATTTATGCAGAGGCCGAGGCCGCCTCTGCCTCTGAGCTATTCCAGAAGTAGTGAGGAGGCTTTTT
TGGAGGCCTAGGCTTTTGCAAAAAGCTCCCGGGAGCTTGTATATCCATTTTCGGATCTGATCAAGAGACA
GGATGAGGATCGTTTCGCATGATTGAACAAGATGGATTGCACGCAGGTTCTCCGGCCGCTTGGGTGGAGA
GGCTATTCGGCTATGACTGGGCACAACAGACAATCGGCTGCTCTGATGCCGCCGTGTTCCGGCTGTCAGC
GCAGGGGCGCCCGGTTCTTTTTGTCAAGACCGACCTGTCCGGTGCCCTGAATGAACTGCAGGACGAGGCA
GCGCGGCTATCGTGGCTGGCCACGACGGGCGTTCCTTGCGCAGCTGTGCTCGACGTTGTCACTGAAGCGG
GAAGGGACTGGCTGCTATTGGGCGAAGTGCCGGGGCAGGATCTCCTGTCATCTCACCTTGCTCCTGCCGA
GAAAGTATCCATCATGGCTGATGCAATGCGGCGGCTGCATACGCTTGATCCGGCTACCTGCCCATTCGAC
CACCAAGCGAAACATCGCATCGAGCGAGCACGTACTCGGATGGAAGCCGGTCTTGTCGATCAGGATGATC
TGGACGAAGAGCATCAGGGGCTCGCGCCAGCCGAACTGTTCGCCAGGCTCAAGGCGCGCATGCCCGACGG
CGAGGATCTCGTCGTGACCCATGGCGATGCCTGCTTGCCGAATATCATGGTGGAAAATGGCCGCTTTTCT
GGATTCATCGACTGTGGCCGGCTGGGTGTGGCGGACCGCTATCAGGACATAGCGTTGGCTACCCGTGATA
TTGCTGAAGAGCTTGGCGGCGAATGGGCTGACCGCTTCCTCGTGCTTTACGGTATCGCCGCTCCCGATTC
GCAGCGCATCGCCTTCTATCGCCTTCTTGACGAGTTCTTCTGAGCGGGACTCTGGGGTTCGAAATGACCG
ACCAAGCGACGCCCAACCTGCCATCACGAGATTTCGATTCCACCGCCGCCTTCTATGAAAGGTTGGGCTT
CGGAATCGTTTTCCGGGACGCCGGCTGGATGATCCTCCAGCGCGGGGATCTCATGCTGGAGTTCTTCGCC
CACCCCAACTTGTTTATTGCAGCTTATAATGGTTACAAATAAAGCAATAGCATCACAAATTTCACAAATA
AAGCATTTTTTTCACTGCATTCTAGTTGTGGTTTGTCCAAACTCATCAATGTATCTTATCATGTCTGTAT
ACCGTCGACCTCTAGCTAGAGCTTGGCGTAATCATGGTCATAGCTGTTTCCTGTGTGAAATTGTTATCCG
CTCACAATTCCACACAACATACGAGCCGGAAGCATAAAGTGTAAAGCCTGGGGTGCCTAATGAGTGAGCT
AACTCACATTAATTGCGTTGCGCTCACTGCCCGCTTTCCAGTCGGGAAACCTGTCGTGCCAGCTGCATTA
ATGAATCGGCCAACGCGCGGGGAGAGGCGGTTTGCGTATTGGGCGCTCTTCCGCTTCCTCGCTCACTGAC
TCGCTGCGCTCGGTCGTTCGGCTGCGGCGAGCGGTATCAGCTCACTCAAAGGCGGTAATACGGTTATCCA
CAGAATCAGGGGATAACGCAGGAAAGAACATGTGAGCAAAAGGCCAGCAAAAGGCCAGGAACCGTAAAAA
GGCCGCGTTGCTGGCGTTTTTCCATAGGCTCCGCCCCCCTGACGAGCATCACAAAAATCGACGCTCAAGT
CAGAGGTGGCGAAACCCGACAGGACTATAAAGATACCAGGCGTTTCCCCCTGGAAGCTCCCTCGTGCGCT
CTCCTGTTCCGACCCTGCCGCTTACCGGATACCTGTCCGCCTTTCTCCCTTCGGGAAGCGTGGCGCTTTC
TCATAGCTCACGCTGTAGGTATCTCAGTTCGGTGTAGGTCGTTCGCTCCAAGCTGGGCTGTGTGCACGAA
CCCCCCGTTCAGCCCGACCGCTGCGCCTTATCCGGTAACTATCGTCTTGAGTCCAACCCGGTAAGACACG
ACTTATCGCCACTGGCAGCAGCCACTGGTAACAGGATTAGCAGAGCGAGGTATGTAGGCGGTGCTACAGA
GTTCTTGAAGTGGTGGCCTAACTACGGCTACACTAGAAGAACAGTATTTGGTATCTGCGCTCTGCTGAAG
CCAGTTACCTTCGGAAAAAGAGTTGGTAGCTCTTGATCCGGCAAACAAACCACCGCTGGTAGCGGTTTTT
TTGTTTGCAAGCAGCAGATTACGCGCAGAAAAAAAGGATCTCAAGAAGATCCTTTGATCTTTTCTACGGG
GTCTGACGCTCAGTGGAACGAAAACTCACGTTAAGGGATTTTGGTCATGAGATTATCAAAAAGGATCTTC
ACCTAGATCCTTTTAAATTAAAAATGAAGTTTTAAATCAATCTAAAGTATATATGAGTAAACTTGGTCTG
ACAGTTACCAATGCTTAATCAGTGAGGCACCTATCTCAGCGATCTGTCTATTTCGTTCATCCATAGTTGC
CTGACTCCCCGTCGTGTAGATAACTACGATACGGGAGGGCTTACCATCTGGCCCCAGTGCTGCAATGATA
CCGCGAGACCCACGCTCACCGGCTCCAGATTTATCAGCAATAAACCAGCCAGCCGGAAGGGCCGAGCGCA
GAAGTGGTCCTGCAACTTTATCCGCCTCCATCCAGTCTATTAATTGTTGCCGGGAAGCTAGAGTAAGTAG
TTCGCCAGTTAATAGTTTGCGCAACGTTGTTGCCATTGCTACAGGCATCGTGGTGTCACGCTCGTCGTTT
GGTATGGCTTCATTCAGCTCCGGTTCCCAACGATCAAGGCGAGTTACATGATCCCCCATGTTGTGCAAAA
AAGCGGTTAGCTCCTTCGGTCCTCCGATCGTTGTCAGAAGTAAGTTGGCCGCAGTGTTATCACTCATGGT
TATGGCAGCACTGCATAATTCTCTTACTGTCATGCCATCCGTAAGATGCTTTTCTGTGACTGGTGAGTAC
TCAACCAAGTCATTCTGAGAATAGTGTATGCGGCGACCGAGTTGCTCTTGCCCGGCGTCAATACGGGATA
ATACCGCGCCACATAGCAGAACTTTAAAAGTGCTCATCATTGGAAAACGTTCTTCGGGGCGAAAACTCTC
AAGGATCTTACCGCTGTTGAGATCCAGTTCGATGTAACCCACTCGTGCACCCAACTGATCTTCAGCATCT
TTTACTTTCACCAGCGTTTCTGGGTGAGCAAAAACAGGAAGGCAAAATGCCGCAAAAAAGGGAATAAGGG
CGACACGGAAATGTTGAATACTCATACTCTTCCTTTTTCAATATTATTGAAGCATTTATCAGGGTTATTG
TCTCATGAGCGGATACATATTTGAATGTATTTAGAAAAATAAACAAATAGGGGTTCCGCGCACATTTCCC
CGAAAAGTGCCACCTGACGTC
