>Addgene plasmid #10956 | pcDNA3.1 NM23-H1 | addgene partial sequence | sequence record 17928 | T7 5'-TAATACGACTCACTATAGGG-3'
TCTGGAGGACCTGGCCACTGTGAGCGTACCTTCATTGCGATCAACCAGATGGGGTCCAGCGGGGTCTTGT
GGGAGAGATTATCAAGCGTTTTGAGCAGAAAGGATTCCGCCTTGTTGGTCTGAAATTCATGCAAGCTTCC
GAAGATCTTCTCAAGGAACACTACGTTGACCTGAAGGACCGTCCATTCTTTGCCGGCCTGGTGAAATACA
TGCACTCAGGGCCGGTAGTTGCCATGGTCTGGGAGGGGCTGAATGTGGTGAAGACGGGCCGAGTCATGCT
CGGGGAGACCAACCCTGCAGACTCCAAGCCTGGGACCATCCGTGGAGACTTCTGCATACAAGTTGGCAGG
AACATTATACATGGCAGTGATTCTGTGGAGAGTGCAGAGAAGGAGATCGGCTTGTGGTTTCACCCTGAGG
AACTGGTAGATTACACGAGCTGTGCTCAGAACTGGATCTATGAATGACAGGAGGATCCACTAGTAACGGC
CGCC
